Addgene plasmid #206394: pET28a-mOct4 Full length(FL)
Purpose: Expresses Oct4 with a 6xHis tag for protein purification
Depositing lab: Ralf Jauch. Depositing organization: University of Hong Kong.
Backbone
  Vector backbone: pET28a
  Backbone size w/o insert (bp): 5369
  Vector type: Bacterial Expression
Growth in bacteria
  Bacterial resistance: Kanamycin, 50 μg/mL
  Growth temperature: 37°C
  Growth strain: DH5alpha
  Copy number: Low Copy
Gene/Insert
  Gene/Insert name: Oct4
  Species: M. musculus (mouse)
  Entrez Gene: Pou5f1 (a.k.a. NF-A3, Oct-3, Oct-3/4, Oct-4, Oct3, Oct3/4, Oct4, Otf-3, Otf-4, Otf3, Otf3-rs7, Otf3g, Otf4)
  Tag / fusion protein: 6xHis (N terminal on insert)
  Cloning method: Restriction Enzyme; 5′ cloning site unknown (unknown if destroyed)
Terms and licenses: Academic/Nonprofit Terms; Industry Terms: Not Available to Industry
How to cite: pET28a-mOct4 Full length(FL) was a gift from Ralf Jauch (Addgene plasmid # 206394 ; http://n2t.net/addgene:206394 ; RRID:Addgene_206394)
