[The description below was written by a language model from this plasmid's Addgene catalogue record and pLannotate feature annotations shown in this document.]
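Description:
pET28a-mOct4 Full length(FL) is a bacterial expression plasmid built on the pET28a backbone for producing full-length mouse Oct4 (Pou5f1) as a His-tagged recombinant protein for purification. It is maintained in E. coli under kanamycin selection through an aph(3')-Ia resistance gene and replicates from a pBR322-type ColE1 origin. The accompanying rop gene and bom region keep copy number low, consistent with the catalogue entry. An f1 origin is also present, and the short tetracycline-resistance and other fragments flagged by the annotation appear to be backbone remnants rather than functional genes.

Expression follows the standard pET arrangement. A T7 promoter is followed immediately by a lac operator and the T7 gene 10 ribosome binding site, and a T7 terminator closes the unit. The plasmid carries its own lacI gene, so transcription stays repressed until it is induced with IPTG in a host that supplies T7 RNA polymerase. The open reading frame begins with a short histidine tag, which the annotation software picked up as a fragment of a composite tag. A thrombin cleavage site follows, allowing the tag to be removed after affinity purification, and then the roughly 1.06 kb Pou5f1 coding sequence.

A second His-tag sequence from the vector lies downstream of the insert. The record lists only an N-terminal tag and does not say whether the downstream one is translated, which would depend on whether the insert retains its stop codon. The 5′ cloning site is not recorded. The purified protein is a POU-family transcription factor that binds the octamer motif and is central to pluripotency, which makes this construct suited to biochemical work requiring recombinant Oct4.
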