Features (pLannotate 1.2.2; 21 found; start..end, strand, type, name):
     12..440     +  rep_origin     f1 ori (sequence partly withheld): f1 bacteriophage origin of replication; arrow indicates direction of (+) strand synthesis
    493..550     +  promoter       AmpR promoter (fragment): bla
    559..1374    -  CDS            KanR: aminoglycoside phosphotransferase; aph(3')-Ia; confers resistance to kanamycin in bacteria or G418 (Geneticin®) in eukaryotes
   1496..2084    +  rep_origin     ori: high-copy-number ColE1/pMB1/pBR322/pUC origin of replication
   2270..2409    -  misc_feature   bom: basis of mobility region from pBR322
   2511..2702    -  CDS            rop: Rop protein, which maintains plasmids at low copy number; rop
   2719..3099    +  CDS            YPB1_ECOLX: Protein predicted: Swiss-Prot protein existence level 4. From Escherichia coli.
   3171..3462    -  CDS            TcR (fragment): tetracycline efflux protein; tet; confers resistance to tetracycline
   3477..3498    -  protein_bind   CAP binding site: CAP binding activates transcription in the presence of cAMP. E. coli catabolite activator protein
   3511..4593    -  CDS            lacI: lac repressor; lacI; The lac repressor binds to the lac operator to inhibit transcription in E. coli. This inhibition can be relieved by adding lactose or isopropyl-β-D-thiogalactopyranoside (IPTG).
   4594..4671    -  promoter       lacI promoter: lacI
   4679..4958    -  CDS            TcR (fragment): tetracycline efflux protein; tet; confers resistance to tetracycline
   4980..4998    +  promoter       T7 promoter: promoter for bacteriophage T7 RNA polymerase
   4999..5023    +  protein_bind   lac operator: The lac repressor binds to the lac operator to inhibit transcription in E. coli. This inhibition can be relieved by adding lactose or isopropyl-β-D-thiogalactopyranoside (IPTG). lac repressor encoded by lacI
   5038..5060    +  RBS            RBS: efficient ribosome binding site from bacteriophage T7 gene 10 (Olins and Rangwala, 1989)
   5079..5095    +  CDS            capTEV™ (fragment): composite tag for in vivo biotinylation, TEV protease cleavage, and 6xHis tagging
   5106..5123    +  CDS            thrombin site: thrombin recognition and cleavage site
   5130..6185    +  CDS            Pou5f1: PO5F1_MOUSE - Also known as Oct-3, Oct-4, Otf-3, Otf3. Experimental evidence at protein level: Swiss-Prot protein existence level 1. Transcription factor that binds to the octamer motif (5'- ATTTGCAT-3') (PubMed:1972777, PubMed:1690859, PubMed:1967980, PubMed:17525163, PubMed:23376973). Forms a trimeric complex with SOX2 or SOX15 on DNA and controls the expression of a number of genes involved in embryonic development such as YES1, FGF4, UTF1 and ZFP206 (PubMed:15863505, PubMed:17097055, PubMed:17496161, PubMed:19740739). Critical for early embryogenesis and for embryonic stem cell pluripotenc
   6195..6212    +  CDS            9xHis (fragment): 9xHis affinity tag
   6222..6271    +  CDS            SET1 (fragment): solubility-enhancement tag derived from T7 phage gene 10B
   6279..6326    +  terminator     T7 terminator: transcription terminator for bacteriophage T7 RNA polymerase
>Addgene plasmid #206394 | pET28a-mOct4 Full length(FL) | addgene full sequence | sequence record 409984 | Addgene NGS Result
TGGCGAATGGG
[124 nt withheld, positions 12-135]
C
[91 nt withheld, positions 137-227]
A
[49 nt withheld, positions 229-277]
CCTTTGACGTTGGAGTCCACGTTCTTT
[37 nt withheld, positions 305-341]
ACCCTATCTCGGTCTATTCTTTTGATTTATAAGGGATTTTGCCGATTTCGGCCTATTGGTTAAAAAATGA
GCTGATTTAACAAAAATTTAACGCGAATTTTAACAAAATATTAACGCTTACAATTTAGGTGGCACTTTTC
GGGGAAATGTGCGCGGAACCCCTATTTGTTTATTTTTCTAAATACATTCAAATATGTATCCGCTCATGAA
TTAATTCTTAGAAAAACTCATCGAGCATCAAATGAAACTGCAATTTATTCATATCAGGATTATCAATACC
ATATTTTTGAAAAAGCCGTTTCTGTAATGAAGGAGAAAACTCACCGAGGCAGTTCCATAGGATGGCAAGA
TCCTGGTATCGGTCTGCGATTCCGACTCGTCCAACATCAATACAACCTATTAATTTCCCCTCGTCAAAAA
TAAGGTTATCAAGTGAGAAATCACCATGAGTGACGACTGAATCCGGTGAGAATGGCAAAAGTTTATGCAT
TTCTTTCCAGACTTGTTCAACAGGCCAGCCATTACGCTCGTCATCAAAATCACTCGCATCAACCAAACCG
TTATTCATTCGTGATTGCGCCTGAGCGAGACGAAATACGCGATCGCTGTTAAAAGGACAATTACAAACAG
GAATCGAATGCAACCGGCGCAGGAACACTGCCAGCGCATCAACAATATTTTCACCTGAATCAGGATATTC
TTCTAATACCTGGAATGCTGTTTTCCCGGGGATCGCAGTGGTGAGTAACCATGCATCATCAGGAGTACGG
ATAAAATGCTTGATGGTCGGAAGAGGCATAAATTCCGTCAGCCAGTTTAGTCTGACCATCTCATCTGTAA
CATCATTGGCAACGCTACCTTTGCCATGTTTCAGAAACAACTCTGGCGCATCGGGCTTCCCATACAATCG
ATAGATTGTCGCACCTGATTGCCCGACATTATCGCGAGCCCATTTATACCCATATAAATCAGCATCCATG
TTGGAATTTAATCGCGGCCTAGAGCAAGACGTTTCCCGTTGAATATGGCTCATAACACCCCTTGTATTAC
TGTTTATGTAAGCAGACAGTTTTATTGTTCATGACCAAAATCCCTTAACGTGAGTTTTCGTTCCACTGAG
CGTCAGACCCCGTAGAAAAGATCAAAGGATCTTCTTGAGATCCTTTTTTTCTGCGCGTAATCTGCTGCTT
GCAAACAAAAAAACCACCGCTACCAGCGGTGGTTTGTTTGCCGGATCAAGAGCTACCAACTCTTTTTCCG
AAGGTAACTGGCTTCAGCAGAGCGCAGATACCAAATACTGTCCTTCTAGTGTAGCCGTAGTTAGGCCACC
ACTTCAAGAACTCTGTAGCACCGCCTACATACCTCGCTCTGCTAATCCTGTTACCAGTGGCTGCTGCCAG
TGGCGATAAGTCGTGTCTTACCGGGTTGGACTCAAGACGATAGTTACCGGATAAGGCGCAGCGGTCGGGC
TGAACGGGGGGTTCGTGCACACAGCCCAGCTTGGAGCGAACGACCTACACCGAACTGAGATACCTACAGC
GTGAGCTATGAGAAAGCGCCACGCTTCCCGAAGGGAGAAAGGCGGACAGGTATCCGGTAAGCGGCAGGGT
CGGAACAGGAGAGCGCACGAGGGAGCTTCCAGGGGGAAACGCCTGGTATCTTTATAGTCCTGTCGGGTTT
CGCCACCTCTGACTTGAGCGTCGATTTTTGTGATGCTCGTCAGGGGGGCGGAGCCTATGGAAAAACGCCA
GCAACGCGGCCTTTTTACGGTTCCTGGCCTTTTGCTGGCCTTTTGCTCACATGTTCTTTCCTGCGTTATC
CCCTGATTCTGTGGATAACCGTATTACCGCCTTTGAGTGAGCTGATACCGCTCGCCGCAGCCGAACGACC
GAGCGCAGCGAGTCAGTGAGCGAGGAAGCGGAAGAGCGCCTGATGCGGTATTTTCTCCTTACGCATCTGT
GCGGTATTTCACACCGCAATGGTGCACTCTCAGTACAATCTGCTCTGATGCCGCATAGTTAAGCCAGTAT
ACACTCCGCTATCGCTACGTGACTGGGTCATGGCTGCGCCCCGACACCCGCCAACACCCGCTGACGCGCC
CTGACGGGCTTGTCTGCTCCCGGCATCCGCTTACAGACAAGCTGTGACCGTCTCCGGGAGCTGCATGTGT
CAGAGGTTTTCACCGTCATCACCGAAACGCGCGAGGCAGCTGCGGTAAAGCTCATCAGCGTGGTCGTGAA
GCGATTCACAGATGTCTGCCTGTTCATCCGCGTCCAGCTCGTTGAGTTTCTCCAGAAGCGTTAATGTCTG
GCTTCTGATAAAGCGGGCCATGTTAAGGGCGGTTTTTTCCTGTTTGGTCACTGATGCCTCCGTGTAAGGG
GGATTTCTGTTCATGGGGGTAATGATACCGATGAAACGAGAGAGGATGCTCACGATACGGGTTACTGATG
ATGAACATGCCCGGTTACTGGAACGTTGTGAGGGTAAACAACTGGCGGTATGGATGCGGCGGGACCAGAG
AAAAATCACTCAGGGTCAATGCCAGCGCTTCGTTAATACAGATGTAGGTGTTCCACAGGGTAGCCAGCAG
CATCCTGCGATGCAGATCCGGAACATAATGGTGCAGGGCGCTGACTTCCGCGTTTCCAGACTTTACGAAA
CACGGAAACCGAAGACCATTCATGTTGTTGCTCAGGTCGCAGACGTTTTGCAGCAGCAGTCGCTTCACGT
TCGCTCGCGTATCGGTGATTCATTCTGCTAACCAGTAAGGCAACCCCGCCAGCCTAGCCGGGTCCTCAAC
GACAGGAGCACGATCATGCGCACCCGTGGGGCCGCCATGCCGGCGATAATGGCCTGCTTCTCGCCGAAAC
GTTTGGTGGCGGGACCAGTGACGAAGGCTTGAGCGAGGGCGTGCAAGATTCCGAATACCGCAAGCGACAG
GCCGATCATCGTCGCGCTCCAGCGAAAGCGGTCCTCGCCGAAAATGACCCAGAGCGCTGCCGGCACCTGT
CCTACGAGTTGCATGATAAAGAAGACAGTCATAAGTGCGGCGACGATAGTCATGCCCCGCGCCCACCGGA
AGGAGCTGACTGGGTTGAAGGCTCTCAAGGGCATCGGTCGAGATCCCGGTGCCTAATGAGTGAGCTAACT
TACATTAATTGCGTTGCGCTCACTGCCCGCTTTCCAGTCGGGAAACCTGTCGTGCCAGCTGCATTAATGA
ATCGGCCAACGCGCGGGGAGAGGCGGTTTGCGTATTGGGCGCCAGGGTGGTTTTTCTTTTCACCAGTGAG
ACGGGCAACAGCTGATTGCCCTTCACCGCCTGGCCCTGAGAGAGTTGCAGCAAGCGGTCCACGCTGGTTT
GCCCCAGCAGGCGAAAATCCTGTTTGATGGTGGTTAACGGCGGGATATAACATGAGCTGTCTTCGGTATC
GTCGTATCCCACTACCGAGATATCCGCACCAACGCGCAGCCCGGACTCGGTAATGGCGCGCATTGCGCCC
AGCGCCATCTGATCGTTGGCAACCAGCATCGCAGTGGGAACGATGCCCTCATTCAGCATTTGCATGGTTT
GTTGAAAACCGGACATGGCACTCCAGTCGCCTTCCCGTTCCGCTATCGGCTGAATTTGATTGCGAGTGAG
ATATTTATGCCAGCCAGCCAGACGCAGACGCGCCGAGACAGAACTTAATGGGCCCGCTAACAGCGCGATT
TGCTGGTGACCCAATGCGACCAGATGCTCCACGCCCAGTCGCGTACCGTCTTCATGGGAGAAAATAATAC
TGTTGATGGGTGTCTGGTCAGAGACATCAAGAAATAACGCCGGAACATTAGTGCAGGCAGCTTCCACAGC
AATGGCATCCTGGTCATCCAGCGGATAGTTAATGATCAGCCCACTGACGCGTTGCGCGAGAAGATTGTGC
ACCGCCGCTTTACAGGCTTCGACGCCGCTTCGTTCTACCATCGACACCACCACGCTGGCACCCAGTTGAT
CGGCGCGAGATTTAATCGCCGCGACAATTTGCGACGGCGCGTGCAGGGCCAGACTGGAGGTGGCAACGCC
AATCAGCAACGACTGTTTGCCCGCCAGTTGTTGTGCCACGCGGTTGGGAATGTAATTCAGCTCCGCCATC
GCCGCTTCCACTTTTTCCCGCGTTTTCGCAGAAACGTGGCTGGCCTGGTTCACCACGCGGGAAACGGTCT
GATAAGAGACACCGGCATACTCTGCGACATCGTATAACGTTACTGGTTTCACATTCACCACCCTGAATTG
ACTCTCTTCCGGGCGCTATCATGCCATACCGCGAAAGGTTTTGCGCCATTCGATGGTGTCCGGGATCTCG
ACGCTCTCCCTTATGCGACTCCTGCATTAGGAAGCAGCCCAGTAGTAGGTTGAGGCCGTTGAGCACCGCC
GCCGCAAGGAATGGTGCATGCAAGGAGATGGCGCCCAACAGTCCCCCGGCCACGGGGCCTGCCACCATAC
CCACGCCGAAACAAGCGCTCATGAGCCCGAAGTGGCGAGCCCGATCTTCCCCATCGGTGATGTCGGCGAT
ATAGGCGCCAGCAACCGCACCTGTGGCGCCGGTGATGCCGGCCACGATGCGTCCGGCGTAGAGGATCGAG
ATCTCGATCCCGCGAAATTAATACGACTCACTATAGGGGAATTGTGAGCGGATAACAATTCCCCTCTAGA
AATAATTTTGTTTAACTTTAAGAAGGAGATATACCATGGGCAGCAGCCATCATCATCATCATCACAGCAG
CGGCCTGGTGCCGCGCGGCAGCCATATGATGGCTGGACACCTGGCTTCAGACTTCGCCTTCTCACCCCCA
CCAGGTGGGGGTGATGGGTCAGCAGGGCTGGAGCCGGGCTGGGTGGATCCTCGAACCTGGCTAAGCTTCC
AAGGGCCTCCAGGTGGGCCTGGAATCGGACCAGGCTCAGAGGTATTGGGGATCTCCCCATGTCCGCCCGC
ATACGAGTTCTGCGGAGGGATGGCATACTGTGGACCTCAGGTTGGACTGGGCCTAGTCCCCCAAGTTGGC
GTGGAGACTTTGCAGCCTGAGGGCCAGGCAGGAGCACGAGTGGAAAGCAACTCAGAGGGAACCTCCTCTG
AGCCCTGTGCCGACCGCCCCAATGCCGTGAAGTTGGAGAAGGTGGAACCAACTCCCGAGGAGTCCCAGGA
CATGAAAGCCCTGCAGAAGGAGCTAGAACAGTTTGCCAAGCTGCTGAAGCAGAAGAGGATCACCTTGGGG
TACACCCAGGCCGACGTGGGGCTCACCCTGGGCGTTCTCTTTGGAAAGGTGTTCAGCCAGACCACCATCT
GTCGCTTCGAGGCCTTGCAGCTCAGCCTTAAGAACATGTGTAAGCTGCGGCCCCTGCTGGAGAAGTGGGT
GGAGGAAGCCGACAACAATGAGAACCTTCAGGAGATATGCAAATCGGAGACCCTGGTGCAGGCCCGGAAG
AGAAAGCGAACTAGCATTGAGAACCGTGTGAGGTGGAGTCTGGAGACCATGTTTCTGAAGTGCCCGAAGC
CCTCCCTACAGCAGATCACTCACATCGCCAATCAGCTTGGGCTAGAGAAGGATGTGGTTCGAGTATGGTT
CTGTAACCGGCGCCAGAAGGGCAAAAGATCAAGTATTGAGTATTCCCAACGAGAAGAGTATGAGGCTACA
GGGACACCTTTCCCAGGGGGGGCTGTATCCTTTCCTCTGCCCCCAGGTCCCCACTTTGGCACCCCAGGCT
ATGGAAGCCCCCACTTCACCACACTCTACTCAGTCCCTTTTCCTGAGGGCGAGGCCTTTCCCTCTGTTCC
CGTCACTGCTCTGGGCTCTCCCATGCATTCAAACTGACTCGAGCACCACCACCACCACCACTGAGATCCG
GCTGCTAACAAAGCCCGAAAGGAAGCTGAGTTGGCTGCTGCCACCGCTGAGCAATAACTAGCATAACCCC
TTGGGGCCTCTAAACGGGTCTTGAGGGGTTTTTTGCTGAAAGGAGGAACTATATCCGGAT
